>Addgene plasmid #123484 | pMK-PpsbD | addgene full sequence | sequence record 247689 | Addgene NGS Result
CTAAATTGTAAGCGTTAATATTTTGTTAAAATTCGCGTTAAATTTTTGTTAAATCAGCTCATTTTTTAAC
CAATAGGCCGAAATCGGCAAAATCCCTTATAAATCAAAAGAATAGACCGAGATAGGGTTGAGTGGCCGCT
ACAGGGCGCTCCCATTCGCCATTCAGGCTGCGCAACTGTTGGGAAGGGCGTTTCGGTGCGGGCCTCTTCG
CTATTACGCCAGCTGGCGAAAGGGGGATGTGCTGCAAGGCGATTAAGTTGGGTAACGCCAGGGTTTTCCC
AGTCACGACGTTGTAAAACGACGGCCAGTGAGCGCGACGTAATACGACTCACTATAGGGCGAATTGAAGG
AAGGCCGTCAAGGCCACGTGTCTTGTCCAGAGCTCGGTCTCAGGAGCGAAAGGTTAGAAATCAACAAAAG
AAAAAGTAAGTGGACCTGACCTATTGAATCATGACTATATCCGCTATTCTGATATTAAAATTCGATAGAG
ATGAAATTGGAGCTACTTGAGACCGGTACCTGGAGCACAAGACTGGCCTCATGGGCCTTCCTTTCACTGC
CCGCTTTCCAGTCGGGAAACCTGTCGTGCCAGCTGCATTAACATGGTCATAGCTGTTTCCTTGCGTATTG
GGCGCTCTCCGCTTCCTCGCTCACTGACTCGCTGCGCTCGGTCGTTCGGGTAAAGCCTGGGGTGCCTAAT
GAGCAAAAGGCCAGCAAAAGGCCAGGAACCGTAAAAAGGCCGCGTTGCTGGCGTTTTTCCATAGGCTCCG
CCCCCCTGACGAGCATCACAAAAATCGACGCTCAAGTCAGAGGTGGCGAAACCCGACAGGACTATAAAGA
TACCAGGCGTTTCCCCCTGGAAGCTCCCTCGTGCGCTCTCCTGTTCCGACCCTGCCGCTTACCGGATACC
TGTCCGCCTTTCTCCCTTCGGGAAGCGTGGCGCTTTCTCATAGCTCACGCTGTAGGTATCTCAGTTCGGT
GTAGGTCGTTCGCTCCAAGCTGGGCTGTGTGCACGAACCCCCCGTTCAGCCCGACCGCTGCGCCTTATCC
GGTAACTATCGTCTTGAGTCCAACCCGGTAAGACACGACTTATCGCCACTGGCAGCAGCCACTGGTAACA
GGATTAGCAGAGCGAGGTATGTAGGCGGTGCTACAGAGTTCTTGAAGTGGTGGCCTAACTACGGCTACAC
TAGAAGAACAGTATTTGGTATCTGCGCTCTGCTGAAGCCAGTTACCTTCGGAAAAAGAGTTGGTAGCTCT
TGATCCGGCAAACAAACCACCGCTGGTAGCGGTGGTTTTTTTGTTTGCAAGCAGCAGATTACGCGCAGAA
AAAAAGGATCTCAAGAAGATCCTTTGATCTTTTCTACGGGGTCTGACGCTCAGTGGAACGAAAACTCACG
TTAAGGGATTTTGGTCATGAGATTATCAAAAAGGATCTTCACCTAGATCCTTTTAAATTAAAAATGAAGT
TTTAAATCAATCTAAAGTATATATGAGTAAACTTGGTCTGACAGTTATTAGAAAAATTCATCCAGCAGAC
GATAAAACGCAATACGCTGGCTATCCGGTGCCGCAATGCCATACAGCACCAGAAAACGATCCGCCCATTC
GCCGCCCAGTTCTTCCGCAATATCACGGGTGGCCAGCGCAATATCCTGATAACGATCCGCCACGCCCAGA
CGGCCGCAATCAATAAAGCCGCTAAAACGGCCATTTTCCACCATAATGTTCGGCAGGCACGCATCACCAT
GGGTCACCACCAGATCTTCGCCATCCGGCATGCTCGCTTTCAGACGCGCAAACAGCTCTGCCGGTGCCAG
GCCCTGATGTTCTTCATCCAGATCATCCTGATCCACCAGGCCCGCTTCCATACGGGTACGCGCACGTTCA
ATACGATGTTTCGCCTGATGATCAAACGGACAGGTCGCCGGGTCCAGGGTATGCAGACGACGCATGGCAT
CCGCCATAATGCTCACTTTTTCTGCCGGCGCCAGATGGCTAGACAGCAGATCCTGACCCGGCACTTCGCC
CAGCAGCAGCCAATCACGGCCCGCTTCGGTCACCACATCCAGCACCGCCGCACACGGAACACCGGTGGTG
GCCAGCCAGCTCAGACGCGCCGCTTCATCCTGCAGCTCGTTCAGCGCACCGCTCAGATCGGTTTTCACAA
ACAGCACCGGACGACCCTGCGCGCTCAGACGAAACACCGCCGCATCAGAGCAGCCAATGGTCTGCTGCGC
CCAATCATAGCCAAACAGACGTTCCACCCACGCTGCCGGGCTACCCGCATGCAGGCCATCCTGTTCAATC
ATACTCTTCCTTTTTCAATATTATTGAAGCATTTATCAGGGTTATTGTCTCATGAGCGGATACATATTTG
AATGTATTTAGAAAAATAAACAAATAGGGGTTCCGCGCACATTTCCCCGAAAAGTGCCAC
Features (pLannotate 1.2.2; 8 found; start..end, strand, type, name):
      3..134     -  rep_origin     M13 ori (fragment): M13 bacteriophage origin of replication; arrow indicates direction of (+) strand synthesis
    155..311     -  CDS            lacZα (fragment): LacZα fragment of β-galactosidase; lacZ fragment
    320..338     +  promoter       T7 promoter: promoter for bacteriophage T7 RNA polymerase
    554..601     -  CDS            lacI (fragment): lac repressor; lacI; The lac repressor binds to the lac operator to inhibit transcription in E. coli. This inhibition can be relieved by adding lactose or isopropyl-β-D-thiogalactopyranoside (IPTG).
    638..678     -  rep_origin     RSF ori (fragment): Plasmids containing the RSF 1030 origin of replication can be propagated in E. coli cells that contain additional plasmids with compatible origins.
    756..1344    -  rep_origin     ori: high-copy-number ColE1/pMB1/pBR322/pUC origin of replication
   1518..2312    -  CDS            NeoR/KanR: aminoglycoside phosphotransferase confers resistance to neomycin, kanamycin, and G418 (Geneticin®)
   2313..2417    -  promoter       AmpR promoter: bla
