[The description below was written by a language model from this plasmid's Addgene catalogue record and pLannotate feature annotations shown in this document.]
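Description:
pMK-PpsbD is a small (about 2.4 kb) part-storage plasmid from the MoChlo modular cloning toolbox for chloroplast biotechnology. It is built on the pMK-T gene-synthesis backbone and is classed as a synthetic biology vector. It is maintained in E. coli as a high-copy plasmid through a ColE1/pUC-type origin. Selection is with kanamycin, provided by an aminoglycoside phosphotransferase (NeoR/KanR) coding sequence that the annotation places directly downstream of a bla (AmpR) promoter. The remaining annotated elements are a T7 promoter and short fragments of an M13 origin, lacZα, lacI and an RSF origin. These appear to be backbone remnants around the cloning region, and nothing in the record gives them a role in the part's intended use.

The payload is PpsbD, which the depositors describe as a chloroplast promoter produced by gene synthesis and formatted for Golden Gate cloning. By its name it is presumably the promoter of the plastid psbD gene, which encodes the D2 protein of photosystem II, but the record does not state the source species, the promoter's length or the flanking Type IIS sites and overhangs. The automated feature table does not annotate the insert. It most likely lies in the unannotated stretch after the T7 promoter, although the record does not confirm this.

The plasmid is not an expression vector in its own right. It serves as a basic building block, from which the promoter can be released and assembled with other kit parts into transcription units and larger constructs for chloroplast engineering.
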