Addgene plasmid #123484: pMK-PpsbD
Purpose: MoChlo kit
Depositing lab: Scott Lenaghan & C. Neal Stewart. Depositing organization: University of Tennessee Institute of Agriculture. Publication: MoChlo: A versatile modular cloning toolbox for chloroplast biotechnology. Occhialini A, Piatek A, Pfotenhauer AC, Frazier TP, Stewart CN, Lenaghan S. Plant Physiol. 2019 Jan 24. pii: pp.18.01220. doi: 10.1104/pp.18.01220. PubMed 30679266.
Backbone
  Vector backbone: pMK-T
  Vector type: Synthetic Biology
Growth in bacteria
  Bacterial resistance: Kanamycin, 50 μg/mL
  Growth temperature: 37°C
  Growth strain: Top10
  Copy number: High Copy
Gene/Insert
  Gene/Insert name: PpsbD
  Cloning method: Restriction Enzyme; 5′ cloning site Unknown (unknown if destroyed)
Terms and licenses: Academic/Nonprofit Terms; Industry Terms: Not Available to Industry
Depositor comments: All inserts have been produced by gene synthesis and cloned in the indicated backbone vector. The insert is a chloroplast promoter designed for Golden-Gate cloning. The Original Material was developed in the performance of research that was funded by Grant Nos. ARPA-E: DE-AR000660 & DARPA: D17AC00016.
How to cite: pMK-PpsbD was a gift from Scott Lenaghan & C. Neal Stewart (Addgene plasmid # 123484 ; http://n2t.net/addgene:123484 ; RRID:Addgene_123484)
