>Addgene plasmid #123484 | pMK-PpsbD | depositor partial sequence | sequence record 235591 | PpsbD
CGAAAGGTTAGAAATCAACAAAAGAAAAAGTAAGTGGACCTGACCTATTGAATCATGACTATATCCGCTA
TTCTGATATTAAAATTCGATAGAGATGAAATTGGAGC
